>Addgene plasmid #122071 | pRS-ATG7p-ATG1(406) | addgene full sequence | sequence record 240333 | Addgene NGS Result
GCAAACCGCCTCTCCCCGCGCGTTGGCCGATTCATTAATGCAGCTGGCACGACAGGTTTCCCGACTGGAA
AGCGGGCAGTGAGCGCAACGCAATTAATGTGAGTTAGCTCACTCATTAGGCACCCCAGGCTTTACACTTT
ATGCTTCCGGCTCGTATGTTGTGTGGAATTGTGAGCGGATAACAATTTCACACAGGAAACAGCTATGACC
ATGATTACGCCAAGCGCGCAATTAACCCTCACTAAAGGGAACAAAAGCTGGAGCTCCACCGCGGTGGCGG
CCGCTCTAGAACTAGTGGATCCCCCGGGCTGCAGGAATTCGATATCAAGCTTATCGATGCATCCTTAGAT
TACAATTCAAGAGCTCAAAAGCAAGAAATGGAACGTGCAGAAAAGGACTACGAATTATTCTTACAAGAAT
TAGAAGAGGATGCTGAATTAAGACAAAGTGTTAACCTATACAAAAACCGCGAAGCAAATGTACCTCCTGA
AGAGCATGAAATGGATGAAGACGAGGATGAAGACGCTCCACAAATCAACATTGATGAATTATTGGACGAG
TTAGATGAAATGACATTAGAAGATGGAGTCGAGAACACACCCGTTGAATCTCAGCAGTAAAAAAACACCA
AAGAATGGAGAGTAGTATATACTCTTAACAAACACTAGCATTTCAGTTTATCTATATACATATATATGGA
TGTAAAATGTACTTTATGGAAGAACAAGCCACCACATGTTGAAAACTAGATAGGCAAGCAAGATTTTTCA
TTTGTAGAGCTCTTACGCAAGATTTTTAAACTTCCGCTTTTTTAATCCATGAGATTCCTTTGGACACCCT
TTCCGGCACGGCAAAACAAAAAAATTAAGGGAACTCATTATTTTACGATGCTACTTAGATAACTAAAGTT
CATTATATTTCAACAAATATAAGATAATCAAGAATAAACTCGAGATGGGAGACATTAAAAATAAAGATCA
CACAACCTCTGTGAACCATAATCTAATGGCAAGTGCAGGAAATTACACCGCTGAGAAAGAAATCGGAAAG
GGTTCGTTTGCCACTGTATATAGAGGGCATCTGACATCCGACAAATCTCAGCATGTAGCCATAAAGGAAG
TATCAAGGGCGAAATTAAAAAATAAGAAATTACTAGAGAATTTGGAAATAGAAATCGCTATCTTGAAGAA
AATCAAGCATCCTCATATCGTCGGACTTATTGACTGTGAACGAACATCAACAGATTTTTATTTGATCATG
GAGTACTGTGCTCTTGGGGACCTAACATTTCTGTTGAAAAGGCGTAAAGAATTGATGGAGAATCATCCTC
TACTAAGGACCGTATTTGAAAAATACCCTCCACCGAGTGAGAACCATAACGGCCTGCATAGAGCGTTTGT
CTTGAGTTATTTACAGCAGTTAGCGTCCGCTTTGAAATTTTTGAGGTCTAAAAACTTGGTTCATAGAGAC
ATCAAGCCTCAAAACTTACTATTATCTACACCCCTAATTGGATATCATGATTCAAAAAGCTTCCATGAAC
TTGGATTTGTTGGGATCTACAACTTACCCATTTTAAAGATAGCAGATTTCGGGTTTGCAAGATTTTTGCC
AAACACGTCATTAGCAGAAACTCTTTGTGGCTCACCATTATATATGGCACCAGAAATTTTGAATTATCAA
AAATATAACGCTAAAGCAGATCTGTGGTCTGTCGGTACAGTGGTATTCGAAATGTGCTGTGGCACCCCAC
CGTTTAGAGCTTCCAATCATTTGGAGTTATTCAAGAAAATTAAAAGAGCAAACGATGTCATAACGTTTCC
TTCATATTGCAATATTGAACCAGAGTTAAAAGAGTTGATATGTAGTTTATTGACATTTGATCCAGCCCAA
AGAATAGGATTTGAGGAGTTTTTTGCTAACAAGGTAGTCAACGAAGACTTGTCTTCTTATGAATTGGAAG
ATGATTTACCTGAGTTAGAATCCAAATCAAAAGGTATTGTAGAAAGTAATATGTTCGTTTCTGAGTATTT
ATCTAAACAGCCAAAGAGTCCGAACAGTAATCTTGCAGGTCATCAATCAATGGCAGATAATCCCGCGGAG
CTCAGTGATGCCCTCAAGAACAGCAATATATTAACTGCCCCAGCCGTTAAAACAGACCATACACAAGCCG
TAGATAAAAAGGCTTCAAATAATAAATACCATAATAGCCTAGTTTCAGATAGAAGCTTTGAAAGAGAATA
TGTGGTGGTAGAGAAGAAATCGGTTGAAGTTAATTCATTGGCAGACGAGGTTGCTCAAGCAGGATTCAAT
CCAAATCCTATTAAGCACCCAACTTCAACTCAAAATCAGAACGTCTTATTGAATGAGCAATTCTCTCCAA
ACAATCAACAGTATTTTCAAAATCAAGGAGAAAATCCGAGGTTACTGAGGGCCACATCATCTTCCAGTGG
AGGTAGTGATGGGTCTAGGCGACCATCTTTGGTGGATAGACGCTTGTCTATATCCTCGCTGAATCCATCT
AATGCATTATCAAGAGCCCTCGGTATTGCATCAACGAGATTGTTTGGTGGTGCAAATCAACAGCAGCAAC
AGCAACAAATCACATCTTCCCCACCGTACAGTCAAACTTTGTTGAATTCCCAACTTTTTCATGAACTTAC
TGAGAATATAATATTAAGAATAGATCACCTACAGCATCCAGAGACACTGAAATTAGATAATACTAATATC
GTTAGTATTTTGGAATCTCTGGCCGCAAAGGCATTTGTTGTTTACTCTTATGCAGAAGTGAAATTTTCTC
AAATTGTTCCATTATCAACAACATTAAAAGGCATGGCTAACTTTGAGAACAGGCGCAGTATGGATAGTAA
TGCTATTGCAGAAGAACAAGACTCAGACGATGCAGAAGAAGAGGATGAAACGTTGAAAAAGTACAAGGAA
GATTGCTTATCCACGAAAACTTTTGGAAAGGGTAGAACTTTATCTGCCACATCTCAGTTGAGTGCAACTT
TCAATAAACTACCACGTTCGGAAATGATCCTTCTATGTAATGAGGCCATTGTCTTATATATGAAGGCATT
ATCCATTTTATCAAAATCTATGCAGGTAACGTCCAACTGGTGGTATGAATCTCAAGAAAAATCATGTTCT
CTAAGAGTTAACGTGTTGGTACAGTGGCTAAGGGAAAAATTTAATGAATGTTTAGAAAAAGCTGATTTCC
TGAGATTAAAAATTAACGACTTGAGATTCAAGCATGCTTCTGAGGTAGCTGAAAATCAAACTTTGGAAGA
AAAAGGTAGTTCGGAAGAGCCAGTATATTTAGAAAAGCTATTATATGATCGTGCATTAGAAATATCTAAG
ATGGCCGCACATATGGAATTAAAAGGAGAAAATTTGTACAACTGTGAATTAGCTTATGCAACTTCACTTT
GGATGTTAGAAACTTCTCTGGACGATGATGATTTTACGAATGCCTATGGTGACTACCCTTTTAAAACTAA
CATACATCTAAAAAGTAACGACGTTGAAGATAAAGAGAAGTATCATAGTGTGTTGGATGAAAATGACAGA
ATAATCATAAGAAAGTATATTGATAGTATTGCAAACAGGTTGAAAATATTGAGGCAGAAGATGAACCACC
AAAATTAAGTGATGCATAATATGGTTTTCTTATTAAGTACAAATGACCTGCTATATTTTCAAGTATCTTC
ATGATTATGTTATGCTACTCTCGAAATGCTTTACGAGTTCGTCATTAAAGTATTCAAATTTTATTTTCCC
TTTGTGTTTTGTTTTGTTTTTATTTCTACGTGATTTTTTTCTTGAAATCCAGCTCTTTTATACCTGGATG
GGTTTTATTTTGATGTTTAAATGTTAATTAAGGAAATTATTGAATTCCTTCGGTTTCGGTGTGTTTTTTT
CTTTTTAAGTTTTTTTTTGTTGCGTTTAGTACTTGCCTTTGGCTATACATATCCTTTTAATCTAATTTTT
ATTTCTTCAAAATTTGATTCTTTAACCTTTTGTTCTATATATATATATAAATGTATGTATGTATGATTTG
ATTGAGGAGGCTTTAACAAGTCATTAATATCTTTATTATTTTTACTTGTTGAGTTCATTAAAATTCATTT
TATAATTTGTTGTTACAAACAGTATTTTACAAGTCATAATAAACGTTCAAAAACAAACACAATATTAAAA
GAATTGGTATTAGGATCCGACATGACAATTAACTTAGATCCTTCTATCAAGTTTCTAATCATATATTACA
TCTATTAAAATAATTTACATATATCATGCTAAAGCTTATAAAGAGACATTCTTCTTCTCGTGCGCTGGGC
GTCGCTAGCCTCAAATACAAGTGATGCGTCTGCTTCTATTCTAAGGTCATCCTTGCTGTTAGATTTCCCT
TCTACCAGGTGGGCTTTTATACGTTGAGGTACATTACCGACAGGCGTAAGAGTAGAGCTCAAACTTGCTT
CCGTACTCTCAAAGGGATATTCTCCTACAGGAGACATAGTTGTATATTGTGGAAACTCACAAGAATTCAC
TCTTAATGAACTTCCACTCTCACCTATCAAGCATTGTTGATCACCGATTGCTGGGGCATCCTGAATACTG
ATCTGAGATGCAAAAGCGGTGGATGATGGGTACCCAATTCGCCCTATAGTGAGTCGTATTACGCGCGCTC
ACTGGCCGTCGTTTTACAACGTCGTGACTGGGAAAACCCTGGCGTTACCCAACTTAATCGCCTTGCAGCA
CATCCCCCTTTCGCCAGCTGGCGTAATAGCGAAGAGGCCCGCACCGATCGCCCTTCCCAACAGTTGCGCA
GCCTGAATGGCGAATGG
[124 nt withheld, positions 4848-4971]
C
[91 nt withheld, positions 4973-5063]
A
[49 nt withheld, positions 5065-5113]
CCTTTGACGTTGGAGTCCACGTTCTTT
[37 nt withheld, positions 5141-5177]
ACCCTATCTCGGTCTATTCTTTTGATTTATAAGGGATTTTGCCGATTTCGGCCTATTGGTTAAAAAATGA
GCTGATTTAACAAAAATTTAACGCGAATTTTAACAAAATATTAACGCTTACAATTTCCTGATGCGGTATT
TTCTCCTTACGCATCTGTGCGGTATTTCACACCGCATAGGGTAATAACTGATATAATTAAATTGAAGCTC
TAATTTGTGAGTTTAGTATACATGCATTTACTTATAATACAGTTTTTTAGTTTTGCTGGCCGCATCTTCT
CAAATATGCTTCCCAGCCTGCTTTTCTGTAACGTTCACCCTCTACCTTAGCATCCCTTCCCTTTGCAAAT
AGTCCTCTTCCAACAATAATAATGTCAGATCCTGTAGAGACCACATCATCCACGGTTCTATACTGTTGAC
CCAATGCGTCTCCCTTGTCATCTAAACCCACACCGGGTGTCATAATCAACCAATCGTAACCTTCATCTCT
TCCACCCATGTCTCTTTGAGCAATAAAGCCGATAACAAAATCTTTGTCGCTCTTCGCAATGTCAACAGTA
CCCTTAGTATATTCTCCAGTAGATAGGGAGCCCTTGCATGACAATTCTGCTAACATCAAAAGGCCTCTAG
GTTCCTTTGTTACTTCTTCTGCCGCCTGCTTCAAACCGCTAACAATACCTGGGCCCACCACACCGTGTGC
ATTCGTAATGTCTGCCCATTCTGCTATTCTGTATACACCCGCAGAGTACTGCAATTTGACTGTATTACCA
ATGTCAGCAAATTTTCTGTCTTCGAAGAGTAAAAAATTGTACTTGGCGGATAATGCCTTTAGCGGCTTAA
CTGTGCCCTCCATGGAAAAATCAGTCAAGATATCCACATGTGTTTTTAGTAAACAAATTTTGGGACCTAA
TGCTTCAACTAACTCCAGTAATTCCTTGGTGGTACGAACATCCAATGAAGCACACAAGTTTGTTTGCTTT
TCGTGCATGATATTAAATAGCTTGGCAGCAACAGGACTAGGATGAGTAGCAGCACGTTCCTTATATGTAG
CTTTCGACATGATTTATCTTCGTTTCCTGCAGGTTTTTGTTCTGTGCAGTTGGGTTAAGAATACTGGGCA
ATTTCATGTTTCTTCAACACTACATATGCGTATATATACCAATCTAAGTCTGTGCTCCTTCCTTCGTTCT
TCCTTCTGTTCGGAGATTACCGAATCAAAAAAATTTCAAGGAAACCGAAATCAAAAAAAAGAATAAAAAA
AAAATGATGAATTGAAAAGGTGGTATGGTGCACTCTCAGTACAATCTGCTCTGATGCCGCATAGTTAAGC
CAGCCCCGACACCCGCCAACACCCGCTGACGCGCCCTGACGGGCTTGTCTGCTCCCGGCATCCGCTTACA
GACAAGCTGTGACCGTCTCCGGGAGCTGCATGTGTCAGAGGTTTTCACCGTCATCACCGAAACGCGCGAG
ACGAAAGGGCCTCGTGATACGCCTATTTTTATAGGTTAATGTCATGATAATAATGGTTTCTTAGACGTCA
GGTGGCACTTTTCGGGGAAATGTGCGCGGAACCCCTATTTGTTTATTTTTCTAAATACATTCAAATATGT
ATCCGCTCATGAGACAATAACCCTGATAAATGCTTCAATAATATTGAAAAAGGAAGAGTATGAGTATTCA
ACATTTCCGTGTCGCCCTTATTCCCTTTTTTGCGGCATTTTGCCTTCCTGTTTTTGCTCACCCAGAAACG
CTGGTGAAAGTAAAAGATGCTGAAGATCAGTTGGGTGCACGAGTGGGTTACATCGAACTGGATCTCAACA
GCGGTAAGATCCTTGAGAGTTTTCGCCCCGAAGAACGTTTTCCAATGATGAGCACTTTTAAAGTTCTGCT
ATGTGGCGCGGTATTATCCCGTATTGACGCCGGGCAAGAGCAACTCGGTCGCCGCATACACTATTCTCAG
AATGACTTGGTTGAGTACTCACCAGTCACAGAAAAGCATCTTACGGATGGCATGACAGTAAGAGAATTAT
GCAGTGCTGCCATAACCATGAGTGATAACACTGCGGCCAACTTACTTCTGACAACGATCGGAGGACCGAA
GGAGCTAACCGCTTTTTTGCACAACATGGGGGATCATGTAACTCGCCTTGATCGTTGGGAACCGGAGCTG
AATGAAGCCATACCAAACGACGAGCGTGACACCACGATGCCTGTAGCAATGGCAACAACGTTGCGCAAAC
TATTAACTGGCGAACTACTTACTCTAGCTTCCCGGCAACAATTAATAGACTGGATGGAGGCGGATAAAGT
TGCAGGACCACTTCTGCGCTCGGCCCTTCCGGCTGGCTGGTTTATTGCTGATAAATCTGGAGCCGGTGAG
CGTGGGTCTCGCGGTATCATTGCAGCACTGGGGCCAGATGGTAAGCCCTCCCGTATCGTAGTTATCTACA
CGACGGGGAGTCAGGCAACTATGGATGAACGAAATAGACAGATCGCTGAGATAGGTGCCTCACTGATTAA
GCATTGGTAACTGTCAGACCAAGTTTACTCATATATACTTTAGATTGATTTAAAACTTCATTTTTAATTT
AAAAGGATCTAGGTGAAGATCCTTTTTGATAATCTCATGACCAAAATCCCTTAACGTGAGTTTTCGTTCC
ACTGAGCGTCAGACCCCGTAGAAAAGATCAAAGGATCTTCTTGAGATCCTTTTTTTCTGCGCGTAATCTG
CTGCTTGCAAACAAAAAAACCACCGCTACCAGCGGTGGTTTGTTTGCCGGATCAAGAGCTACCAACTCTT
TTTCCGAAGGTAACTGGCTTCAGCAGAGCGCAGATACCAAATACTGTTCTTCTAGTGTAGCCGTAGTTAG
GCCACCACTTCAAGAACTCTGTAGCACCGCCTACATACCTCGCTCTGCTAATCCTGTTACCAGTGGCTGC
TGCCAGTGGCGATAAGTCGTGTCTTACCGGGTTGGACTCAAGACGATAGTTACCGGATAAGGCGCAGCGG
TCGGGCTGAACGGGGGGTTCGTGCACACAGCCCAGCTTGGAGCGAACGACCTACACCGAACTGAGATACC
TACAGCGTGAGCTATGAGAAAGCGCCACGCTTCCCGAAGGGAGAAAGGCGGACAGGTATCCGGTAAGCGG
CAGGGTCGGAACAGGAGAGCGCACGAGGGAGCTTCCAGGGGGAAACGCCTGGTATCTTTATAGTCCTGTC
GGGTTTCGCCACCTCTGACTTGAGCGTCGATTTTTGTGATGCTCGTCAGGGGGGCGGAGCCTATGGAAAA
ACGCCAGCAACGCGGCCTTTTTACGGTTCCTGGCCTTTTGCTGGCCTTTTGCTCACATGTTCTTTCCTGC
GTTATCCCCTGATTCTGTGGATAACCGTATTACCGCCTTTGAGTGAGCTGATACCGCTCGCCGCAGCCGA
ACGACCGAGCGCAGCGAGTCAGTGAGCGAGGAAGCGGAAGAGCGCCCAATAC
Features (pLannotate 1.2.2; 21 found; start..end, strand, type, name):
     95..116     +  protein_bind   CAP binding site: CAP binding activates transcription in the presence of cAMP. E. coli catabolite activator protein
    131..161     +  promoter       lac promoter: promoter for the E. coli lac operon
    169..185     +  protein_bind   lac operator: The lac repressor binds to the lac operator to inhibit transcription in E. coli. This inhibition can be relieved by adding lactose or isopropyl-β-D-thiogalactopyranoside (IPTG). lac repressor encoded by lacI
    230..248     +  promoter       T3 promoter: promoter for bacteriophage T3 RNA polymerase
    261..338     +  misc_feature   MCS (fragment): pBluescript multiple cloning site
    327..617     +  CDS            NMD3 (fragment): NMD3_YEAST - Experimental evidence at protein level: Swiss-Prot protein existence level 1. Acts as an adapter for the XPO1/CRM1-mediated export of the 60S ribosomal subunit. Unlikely to play a significant role in nonsense- mediated mRNA decay (NMD). From Saccharomyces cerevisiae (strain ATCC 204508 / S288c) (Baker's yeast).
    955..3645    +  CDS            ATG1: ATG1_YEAST - Also known as APG1 From Saccharomyces cerevisiae (strain ATCC 204508 / S288c) (Baker's yeast).
   3781..3797    +  3'UTR          polyhedrin 3' UTR (fragment): 3' UTR from the Autographa californica nucleopolyhedrovirus polyhedrin gene (Suzuki et al., 2006)
   4302..4643    -  CDS            TOS3 (fragment): TOS3_YEAST - Experimental evidence at protein level: Swiss-Prot protein existence level 1. One of the three SNF1 protein kinases (with SAK1 and ELM1) which are required for growth on nonfermentable carbon sources and nonpreferred sugars and for response to environmental stress. Activates SNF1 by phosphorylation of its activation-loop 'Thr-210'. Required for the regulation by SNF1 of the transcription of a large set of genes, the modification the activity of metabolic enzymes, and the control of various nutrient-responsive cellular developmental processes. Phosphorylates also GAL83, MIG1 and SI
   4663..4681    -  promoter       T7 promoter: promoter for bacteriophage T7 RNA polymerase
   4689..4844    +  CDS            lacZα (fragment): LacZα fragment of β-galactosidase; lacZ fragment
   4848..5276    +  rep_origin     f1 ori (sequence partly withheld): f1 bacteriophage origin of replication; arrow indicates direction of (+) strand synthesis
   5304..5355    -  misc_feature   bom (fragment): basis of mobility region from pBR322
   5434..6237    -  CDS            URA3: orotidine-5'-phosphate decarboxylase, required for uracil biosynthesis; S. cerevisiae URA3; yeast auxotrophic marker, counterselectable with 5-fluoroorotic acid (5-FOA)
   6238..6453    -  promoter       URA3 promoter: S. cerevisiae URA3
   6461..6510    -  misc_feature   bom (fragment): basis of mobility region from pBR322
   6612..6647    -  CDS            rop (fragment): Rop protein, which maintains plasmids at low copy number; rop
   6742..6846    +  promoter       AmpR promoter: bla
   6847..7707    +  CDS            AmpR: β-lactamase; bla; confers resistance to ampicillin, carbenicillin, and related antibiotics
   7878..8466    +  rep_origin     ori: high-copy-number ColE1/pMB1/pBR322/pUC origin of replication
   8649..82      +  CDS            lacI (fragment) (across the origin): lac repressor; lacI; The lac repressor binds to the lac operator to inhibit transcription in E. coli. This inhibition can be relieved by adding lactose or isopropyl-β-D-thiogalactopyranoside (IPTG).
