[The description below was written by a language model from this plasmid's Addgene catalogue record and pLannotate feature annotations shown in this document.]
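Description:
pRS-ATG7p-ATG1(406) is a yeast expression plasmid built on pRS406, one of the pRS integrating shuttle vectors. Consistent with that backbone, the feature table of the 8,659 nt sequence shows no yeast replication origin or centromere, so stable maintenance in Saccharomyces cerevisiae depends on integration into the genome, with transformants selected through the URA3 marker and its own promoter (URA3 is also counterselectable with 5-FOA). In E. coli the plasmid is propagated from a high-copy ColE1/pUC-type origin and selected with ampicillin via the β-lactamase gene. An f1 origin and the usual pBluescript-derived remnants (lac promoter/operator, lacZα fragment, flanking T3 and T7 promoters, partial multiple cloning site) are also present.

The insert is the S. cerevisiae ATG1 gene, which encodes the serine/threonine kinase that initiates autophagy. The full ATG1 coding sequence is annotated, and according to the record its native promoter was replaced with a 616 bp ATG7 promoter. The promoter itself is not annotated as a feature, but the region upstream of the ATG1 start contains a fragment of the NMD3 coding sequence, plausibly genomic sequence carried along with the ATG7 upstream region. Downstream of ATG1, an antisense TOS3 fragment likewise suggests that native ATG1 3' flanking sequence, presumably including its terminator, was retained. The short "polyhedrin 3' UTR" hit is only 17 nt and is probably a spurious match. No epitope tag or reporter is annotated.

The stated purpose is simply expression of ATG1. Placing the gene under a heterologous autophagy-gene promoter allows ATG1 transcriptional control to be separated from other levels of regulation, which fits the associated study of Dhh1-dependent translation of autophagy proteins during nitrogen starvation.
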