Addgene plasmid #122071: pRS-ATG7p-ATG1(406)
Purpose: Expressing ATG1
Depositing lab: Daniel Klionsky. Depositing organization: University of Michigan. Publication: Dhh1 promotes autophagy-related protein translation during nitrogen starvation. Liu X, Yao Z, Jin M, Namkoong S, Yin Z, Lee JH, Klionsky DJ. PLoS Biol. 2019 Apr 11;17(4):e3000219. doi: 10.1371/journal.pbio.3000219. eCollection 2019 Apr. PubMed 30973873.
Backbone
  Vector backbone: pRS406
  Vector type: Yeast Expression
  Selectable markers: URA3
Growth in bacteria
  Bacterial resistance: Ampicillin, 100 μg/mL
  Growth temperature: 37°C
  Growth strain: DH5alpha
  Copy number: Unknown
Gene/Insert
  Gene/Insert name: ATG1
  Species: S. cerevisiae (budding yeast)
  Mutation: The native promoter was replaced by ATG7 promoter (616 bps)
  Entrez Gene: ATG1 (a.k.a. YGL180W, APG1, AUT3, CVT10)
Terms and licenses: Academic/Nonprofit Terms; Industry Terms: Not Available to Industry
How to cite: pRS-ATG7p-ATG1(406) was a gift from Daniel Klionsky (Addgene plasmid # 122071 ; http://n2t.net/addgene:122071 ; RRID:Addgene_122071)
